>Addgene plasmid #176135 | pEntr1a-mcherry-FKBP-TIAM1(DHPH) | addgene full sequence | sequence record 346249 | Addgene NGS Result
CTTTCCTGCGTTATCCCCTGATTCTGTGGATAACCGTATTACCGCTAGCATGGATCTCGGGGACGTCTAA
CTACTAAGCGAGAGTAGGGAACTGCCAGGCATCAAATAAAACGAAAGGCTCAGTCGGAAGACTGGGCCTT
TCGTTTTATCTGTTGTTTGTCGGTGAACGCTCTCCTGAGTAGGACAAATCCGCCGGGAGCGGATTTGAAC
GTTGTGAAGCAACGGCCCGGAGGGTGGCGGGCAGGACGCCCGCCATAAACTGCCAGGCATCAAACTAAGC
AGAAGGCCATCCTGACGGATGGCCTTTTTGCGTTTCTACAAACTCTTCCTGTTAGTTAGTTACTTAAGCT
CGGGCCCCAAATAATGATTTTATTTTGACTGATAGTGACCTGTTCGTTGCAACAAATTGATAAGCAATGC
TTTTTTATAATGCCAACTTTGTACAAAAAAGCAGGCTTTAAAGGAACCAATTCAGTCGACATGGTGAGCA
AGGGCGAGGAGGATAACATGGCCATCATCAAGGAGTTCATGCGCTTCAAGGTGCACATGGAGGGCTCCGT
GAACGGCCACGAGTTCGAGATCGAGGGCGAGGGCGAGGGCCGCCCCTACGAGGGCACCCAGACCGCCAAG
CTGAAGGTGACCAAGGGTGGCCCCCTGCCCTTCGCCTGGGACATCCTGTCCCCTCAGTTCATGTACGGCT
CCAAGGCCTACGTGAAGCACCCCGCCGACATCCCCGACTACTTGAAGCTGTCCTTCCCCGAGGGCTTCAA
GTGGGAGCGCGTGATGAACTTCGAGGACGGCGGCGTGGTGACCGTGACCCAGGACTCCTCCCTGCAGGAC
GGCGAGTTCATCTACAAGGTGAAGCTGCGCGGCACCAACTTCCCCTCCGACGGCCCCGTAATGCAGAAGA
AGACCATGGGCTGGGAGGCCTCCTCCGAGCGGATGTACCCCGAGGACGGCGCCCTGAAGGGCGAGATCAA
GCAGAGGCTGAAGCTGAAGGACGGCGGCCACTACGACGCTGAGGTCAAGACCACCTACAAGGCCAAGAAG
CCCGTGCAGCTGCCCGGCGCCTACAACGTCAACATCAAGTTGGACATCACCTCCCACAACGAGGACTACA
CCATCGTGGAACAGTACGAACGCGCCGAGGGCCGCCACTCCACCGGCGGCATGGACGAGCTGTACAAGAG
TGCTGGTGGTGGAGTGCAGGTGGAAACCATCTCCCCAGGAGACGGGCGCACCTTCCCCAAGCGCGGCCAG
ACCTGCGTGGTGCACTACACCGGGATGCTTGAAGATGGAAAGAAATTTGATTCCTCCCGGGACAGAAACA
AGCCCTTTAAGTTTATGCTAGGCAAGCAGGAGGTGATCCGAGGCTGGGAAGAAGGGGTTGCCCAGATGAG
TGTGGGTCAGAGAGCCAAACTGACTATATCTCCAGATTATGCCTATGGTGCCACTGGGCACCCAGGCATC
ATCCCACCACATGCCACTCTCGTCTTCGATGTGGAGCTTCTAAAACTGGAAAGTGCTGGTGGTAGTGCTG
GTGGTAGTGCTGGTGGTAGTGCTGGTGGTAGTGCTGGTGGTCCTCGAGCAATGAACCCCTCTGACCAGAG
CCCATCTCCTCAGGACTCCACGGGGCCTCAGCTGGCGACCATGAGACAACTCTCGGATGCAGATAAGCTG
CGCAAGGTGATCTGCGAGCTCCTGGAGACGGAGCGCACCTACGTGAAGGATTTAAACTGTCTTATGGAGA
GATACCTAAAGCCTCTTCAAAAAGAAACTTTTCTCACCCAGGATGAGCTTGACGTGCTTTTTGGAAATTT
AACGGAAATGGTAGAGTTTCAAGTAGAATTCCTTAAAACTCTAGAAGATGGAGTGAGACTGGTACCTGAT
TTGGAAAAGCTTGAGAAGGTTGATCAATTTAAGAAAGTGCTGTTCTCTCTGGGGGGATCATTCCTGTATT
ATGCTGACCGCTTCAAGCTCTACAGTGCCTTCTGCGCCAGCCACACAAAAGTTCCCAAGGTCCTGGTGAA
AGCCAAGACAGACACGGCTTTCAAGGCATTCTTGGATGCCCAGAACCCGAAGCAGCAGCACTCATCCACG
CTGGAGTCGTACCTCATCAAGCCCATCCAGAGGATCCTCAAGTACCCACTTCTGCTCAGGGAGCTGTTCG
CCCTGACCGATGCGGAGAGCGAGGAGCACTACCACCTGGACGTGGCCATCAAGACCATGAACAAGGTTGC
CAGTCACATCAATGAGATGCAGAAAATCCATGAAGAGTTTGGGGCTGTGTTTGACCAGCTGATTGCTGAA
CAGACTGGTGGGAAAAAAGAGGTTGCAGATCTGAGCATGGGAGACCTGCTTTTGCACACTACCGTGATCT
GGCTGAACCCGCCGGCCTCGCTGGGCAAGTGGAAAAAGGAACCAGAGTTGGCAGCATTCGTCTTCAAAAC
TGCTGTGGTCCTTGTGTATAAAGATGGTTCCAAACAGAAGAAGAAACTTGTAGGATCTCACAGGCTTTCC
ATTTATGAGGACTGGGACCCCTTCAGATTTCGACACATGATCCCCACGGAAGCGCTGCAGGTTCGAGCTT
TGGCGAGTGCAGATGCAGAGGCAAATGCCGTGTGTGAAATTGTCCATGTAAAATCCGAGTCTGAAGGGAG
GCCGGAGAGGGTCTTTCACTTGTGCTGCAGCTCCCCAGAGAGCCGAAAGGATTTCCTAAAGGCTGTGCAT
TCAATCCTGCGTGATAAGCACAGAAGACAGTGAGCGGCCGCACTCGAGATATCTAGACCCAGCTTTCTTG
TACAAAGTTGGCATTATAAGAAAGCATTGCTTATCAATTTGTTGCAACGAACAGGTCACTATCAGTCAAA
ATAAAATCATTATTTGCCATCCAGCTGCAGCTCTGGCCCGTGTCTCAAAATCTCTGATGTTACATTGCAC
AAGATAAAAATATATCATCATGAACAATAAAACTGTCTGCTTACATAAACAGTAATACAAGGGGTGTTAT
GAGCCATATTCAACGGGAAACGTCGAGGCCGCGATTAAATTCCAACATGGATGCTGATTTATATGGGTAT
AAATGGGCTCGCGATAATGTCGGGCAATCAGGTGCGACAATCTATCGCTTGTATGGGAAGCCCGATGCGC
CAGAGTTGTTTCTGAAACATGGCAAAGGTAGCGTTGCCAATGATGTTACAGATGAGATGGTCAGACTAAA
CTGGCTGACGGAATTTATGCCTCTTCCGACCATCAAGCATTTTATCCGTACTCCTGATGATGCATGGTTA
CTCACCACTGCGATCCCCGGAAAAACAGCATTCCAGGTATTAGAAGAATATCCTGATTCAGGTGAAAATA
TTGTTGATGCGCTGGCAGTGTCCCTGCGCCGGTTGCATTCGATTCCTGTTTGTAATTGTCCTTTTAACAG
CGATCGCGTATTTCGTCTCGCTCAGGCGCAATCACGAATGAATAACGGTTTGGTTGATGCGAGTGATTTT
GATGACGAGCGTAATGGCTGGCCTGTTGAACAAGTCTGGAAAGAAATGCATAAACTTTTGCCATTCTCAC
CGGATTCAGTCGTCACTCATGGTGATTTCTCACTTGATAACCTTATTTTTGACGAGGGGAAATTAATAGG
TTGTATTGATGTTGGACGAGTCGGAATCGCAGACCGATACCAGGATCTTGCCATCCTATGGAACTGCCTC
GGTGAGTTTTCTCCTTCATTACAGAAACGGCTTTTTCAAAAATATGGTATTGATAATCCTGATATGAATA
AATTGCAGTTTCATTTGATGCTCGATGAGTTTTTCTAATCAGAATTGGTTAATTGGTTGTAACATTATTC
AGATTGGGCCCCGTTCCACTGAGCGTCAGACCCCGTAGAAAAGATCAAAGGATCTTCTTGAGATCCTTTT
TTTCTGCGCGTAATCTGCTGCTTGCAAACAAAAAAACCACCGCTACCAGCGGTGGTTTGTTTGCCGGATC
AAGAGCTACCAACTCTTTTTCCGAAGGTAACTGGCTTCAGCAGAGCGCAGATACCAAATACTGTTCTTCT
AGTGTAGCCGTAGTTAGGCCACCACTTCAAGAACTCTGTAGCACCGCCTACATACCTCGCTCTGCTAATC
CTGTTACCAGTGGCTGCTGCCAGTGGCGATAAGTCGTGTCTTACCGGGTTGGACTCAAGACGATAGTTAC
CGGATAAGGCGCAGCGGTCGGGCTGAACGGGGGGTTCGTGCACACAGCCCAGCTTGGAGCGAACGACCTA
CACCGAACTGAGATACCTACAGCGTGAGCTATGAGAAAGCGCCACGCTTCCCGAAGGGAGAAAGGCGGAC
AGGTATCCGGTAAGCGGCAGGGTCGGAACAGGAGAGCGCACGAGGGAGCTTCCAGGGGGAAACGCCTGGT
ATCTTTATAGTCCTGTCGGGTTTCGCCACCTCTGACTTGAGCGTCGATTTTTGTGATGCTCGTCAGGGGG
GCGGAGCCTATGGAAAAACGCCAGCAACGCGGCCTTTTTACGGTTCCTGGCCTTTTGCTGGCCTTTTGCT
CACATGTT
Features (pLannotate 1.2.2; 10 found; start..end, strand, type, name):
      1..46      +  rep_origin     RSF ori (fragment): Plasmids containing the RSF 1030 origin of replication can be propagated in E. coli cells that contain additional plasmids with compatible origins.
    106..149     -  terminator     rrnB T1 terminator: Escherichia coli rrnB; transcription terminator T1 from the E. coli rrnB gene
    281..308     +  terminator     rrnB T2 terminator: transcription terminator T2 from the E. coli rrnB gene
    358..457     +  protein_bind   attL1: mutant version of attL; recombination site for the Gateway® LR reaction LR Clonase™
    481..1188    +  CDS            mCherry: mCherry is a basic (constitutively fluorescent) red fluorescent protein published in 2004, derived from Discosoma sp.. It is reported to be a very rapidly-maturing monomer with low acid sensitivity.
   1201..1521    +  CDS            DmrB: F36V mutant of FK506-binding protein FKBP12 binds synthetic ligands that do not bind wild-type FKBP
   1591..2760    +  CDS            TIAM1 (fragment): TIAM1_HUMAN - Experimental evidence at protein level: Swiss-Prot protein existence level 1. Guanyl-nucleotide exchange factor that activates RHO-like proteins and connects extracellular signals to cytoskeletal activities. Activates RAC1, CDC42, and to a lesser extent RHOA and their downstream signaling to regulate processes like cell adhesion and cell migration. From Homo sapiens (Human).
   2787..2886    -  protein_bind   attL2: mutant version of attL; recombination site for the Gateway® LR reaction LR Clonase™
   3009..3818    +  CDS            KanR: aminoglycoside phosphotransferase; aph(3')-Ia; confers resistance to kanamycin in bacteria or G418 (Geneticin®) in eukaryotes
   3908..4496    +  rep_origin     ori: high-copy-number ColE1/pMB1/pBR322/pUC origin of replication
