[The description below was written by a language model from this plasmid's Addgene catalogue record and pLannotate feature annotations shown in this document.]
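Description:
pEntr1a-mcherry-FKBP-TIAM1(DHPH) is a Gateway entry clone built on the pEntr1A backbone, about 4.6 kb in size. It is maintained in E. coli at high copy through a ColE1/pUC-type origin and selected with kanamycin via an aminoglycoside phosphotransferase gene. The feature table also flags a very short fragment annotated as RSF origin, which is probably just a partial match to backbone sequence. The rrnB T1 and T2 terminators lie upstream of the cloning region and insulate the insert from read-through transcription in bacteria. As expected for an entry vector, no eukaryotic promoter is annotated. Expression requires transfer of the cassette by an LR recombination reaction, through the flanking attL1 and attL2 sites, into a destination vector that supplies the promoter and other expression elements.

The payload between the att sites is a single fusion reading frame. It consists of the red fluorescent protein mCherry, then an FKBP12 domain, then a fragment of human TIAM1 corresponding to its catalytic DH-PH guanine nucleotide exchange module. The annotation software labels the FKBP segment as the F36V variant DmrB, but the catalogue entry describes it simply as FKBP used for rapamycin-induced heterodimerization with FRB, so the exact variant is not settled by the record. The design is a chemically inducible recruitment tool. Adding rapamycin brings the fusion to an FRB-tagged anchor, presumably placed at a membrane, where the TIAM1 GEF domain activates Rac1 while mCherry reports the relocalization. The depositor notes several amino-acid substitutions in the insert that are not known to affect function. The plasmid belongs to a toolbox for controlling Rho GTPase activity, applied to questions such as endothelial barrier strength.
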