Addgene plasmid #176135: pEntr1a-mcherry-FKBP-TIAM1(DHPH)
Purpose: Heterodimerization with FRB (rapamycin), Rac1 activation
Depositing lab: Dorus Gadella. Depositing organization: University of Amsterdam. Publication: Opto-RhoGEFs, an optimized optogenetic toolbox to reversibly control Rho GTPase activity on a global to subcellular scale, enabling precise control over vascular endothelial barrier strength. Mahlandt EK, Palacios Martinez S, Arts JJG, Tol S, van Buul JD, Goedhart J. Elife. 2023 Jul 14;12:RP84364. doi: 10.7554/eLife.84364. PubMed 37449837.
Backbone
  Vector backbone: pEntr1A
  Vector type: Entry Vector
Growth in bacteria
  Bacterial resistance: Kanamycin, 50 μg/mL
  Growth temperature: 37°C
  Growth strain: DH5alpha
  Copy number: High Copy
Gene/Insert
  Gene/Insert name: TIAM1
  Species: H. sapiens (human)
  Mutation: See Depositor Comments Below
  Entrez Gene: TIAM1 (a.k.a. NEDLDS, TIAM-1)
  Cloning method: Restriction Enzyme; 5′ cloning site Unknown (unknown if destroyed)
Terms and licenses: Academic/Nonprofit Terms; Industry Terms: Not Available to Industry
Depositor comments: Please note: Plasmid contains N394S, NV416-417KL, I524S, and E631G mutations in the mcherry-FKBP-TIAM1(DHPH) insert. These mutations are not known to affect plasmid function. Please visit https://doi.org/10.1101/2022.10.17.512253 for bioRxiv preprint.
How to cite: pEntr1a-mcherry-FKBP-TIAM1(DHPH) was a gift from Dorus Gadella (Addgene plasmid # 176135 ; http://n2t.net/addgene:176135 ; RRID:Addgene_176135)
